Addgene plasmid #116655: pHAGE-RAF1-L86R
Purpose: Lentiviral expression of RAF1 L86R
Depositing lab: Gordon Mills & Kenneth Scott. Depositing organization: Baylor College of Medicine. Publication: Systematic Functional Annotation of Somatic Mutations in Cancer. Ng PK, Li J, Jeong KJ, Shao S, Chen H, Tsang YH, Sengupta S, Wang Z, Bhavana VH, Tran R, Soewito S, Minussi DC, Moreno D, Kong K, Dogruluk T, Lu H, Gao J, Tokheim C, Zhou DC, Johnson AM, Zeng J, Ip CKM, Ju Z, Wester M, Yu S, Li Y, Vellano CP, Schultz N, Karchin R, Ding L, Lu Y, Cheung LWT, Chen K, Shaw KR, Meric-Bernstam F, Scott KL, Yi S, Sahni N, Liang H, Mills GB. Cancer Cell. 2018 Mar 12;33(3):450-462.e10. doi: 10.1016/j.ccell.2018.01.021. PubMed 29533785.
Backbone
  Vector backbone: pHAGE
  Vector type: Lentiviral
Growth in bacteria
  Bacterial resistance: Ampicillin, 100 μg/mL
  Growth temperature: 37°C
  Growth strain: Stbl3
  Copy number: High Copy
Gene/Insert
  Gene/Insert name: RAF1
  Species: H. sapiens (human)
  Mutation: L86R
  Entrez Gene: RAF1 (a.k.a. CMD1NN, CRAF, NS5, Raf-1, c-Raf)
  Cloning method: Gateway Cloning
Terms and licenses: Academic/Nonprofit Terms; Industry Terms: Not Available to Industry
How to cite: pHAGE-RAF1-L86R was a gift from Gordon Mills & Kenneth Scott (Addgene plasmid # 116655 ; http://n2t.net/addgene:116655 ; RRID:Addgene_116655)
