[The description below was written by a language model from this plasmid's Addgene catalogue record and the feature table of its GenBank file.]
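Description:
pHAGE-RAF1-L86R is an HIV-1-based lentiviral expression plasmid of about 10.4 kb, built on the pHAGE backbone, that carries human RAF1 (also known as CRAF or c-Raf) with the L86R point substitution. It is propagated in E. coli through a high-copy ColE1/pUC-type origin and selected with ampicillin via the beta-lactamase gene. The viral portion contains a full-length LTR at the upstream end (auto-annotated as a 3' LTR, although it sits in the 5' position), the Psi packaging signal, the Rev response element for Rev-dependent nuclear export of the genomic RNA, the cPPT/CTS element, and a downstream U3-deleted LTR that makes the integrated provirus self-inactivating. The plasmid encodes no packaging proteins, so producing virus requires these functions in trans.

The expression cassette is driven by the constitutive human EF-1-alpha promoter with its first intron. The RAF1 open reading frame was introduced by Gateway recombination. It is not annotated as a feature but corresponds to the roughly 2 kb interval between the attB1 and attB2 sites. Downstream lie short T3 and T7 promoter sequences, an attB4 site and a V5 epitope tag, but the record does not state whether the V5 tag is fused in frame to RAF1. An EMCV IRES then directs translation of puromycin N-acetyltransferase from the same transcript, which links puromycin selection of transduced cells to insert expression, and a WPRE enhances transcript expression. The construct comes from a systematic functional annotation of somatic cancer mutations and is used for stable expression of this RAF1 variant in mammalian cells.
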