LOCUS       Exported 10436 bp ds-DNA circular SYN 13-MAY-2021
DEFINITION  Lentiviral expression of RAF1 L86R.
ACCESSION   .
VERSION     .
KEYWORDS    pHAGE-RAF1-L86R
SOURCE      synthetic DNA construct
  ORGANISM  synthetic DNA construct
REFERENCE   1 (bases 1 to 10436)
  AUTHORS   Ng PK, Li J, Jeong KJ, Shao S, Chen H, Tsang YH, Sengupta S, Wang Z,
            Bhavana VH, Tran R, Soewito S, Minussi DC, Moreno D, Kong K,
            Dogruluk T, Lu H, Gao J, Tokheim C, Zhou DC, Johnson AM, Zeng J, Ip
            CKM, Ju Z, Wester M, Yu S, Li Y, Vellano CP, Schultz N, Karchin R,
            Ding L, Lu Y, Cheung LWT, Chen K, Shaw KR, Meric-Bernstam F, Scott
            KL, Yi S, Sahni N, Liang H, Mills GB
  TITLE     Systematic Functional Annotation of Somatic Mutations in Cancer.
  JOURNAL   Cancer Cell. 2018 Mar 12;33(3):450-462.e10. doi:
            10.1016/j.ccell.2018.01.021.
  PUBMED    29533785
REFERENCE   2 (bases 1 to 10436)
  AUTHORS   .
  TITLE     Direct Submission
  JOURNAL   Exported May 13, 2021 from SnapGene Server 1.1.58
            http://www.snapgene.com
FEATURES             Location/Qualifiers
     source          1..10436
                     /organism="synthetic DNA construct"
                     /mol_type="other DNA"
     LTR             1..634
                     /label=3' LTR
                     /note="3' long terminal repeat (LTR) from HIV-1"
     misc_feature    681..806
                     /label=HIV-1 Psi
                     /note="packaging signal of human immunodeficiency virus
                     type 1"
     misc_feature    1303..1536
                     /label=RRE
                     /note="The Rev response element (RRE) of HIV-1 allows for
                     Rev-dependent mRNA export from the nucleus to the
                     cytoplasm."
     CDS             1721..1765
                     /codon_start=1
                     /product="antigenic peptide corresponding to amino acids
                     655 to 669 of the HIV envelope protein gp41 (Lutje Hulsik
                     et al., 2013)"
                     /label=gp41 peptide
                     /note="recognized by the 2H10 single-chain llama nanobody"
                     /translation="KNEQELLELDKWASL"
     misc_feature    2058..2175
                     /label=cPPT/CTS
                     /note="central polypurine tract and central termination
                     sequence of HIV-1"
     promoter        2223..3401
                     /label=EF-1-alpha promoter
                     /note="strong constitutive promoter for human elongation
                     factor EF-1-alpha"
     intron          2454..3392
                     /label=EF-1-alpha intron A
                     /note="intron upstream of the start codon of human
                     EF-1-alpha"
     primer_bind     3349..3369
                     /label=EF1a-F
                     /note="Human elongation factor-1a promoter, forward primer"
     protein_bind    3421..3445
                     /gene="mutant version of attB"
                     /label=attB1
                     /bound_moiety="BP Clonase(TM)"
                     /note="recombination site for the Gateway(R) BP reaction"
     protein_bind    complement(5396..5420)
                     /gene="mutant version of attB"
                     /label=attB2
                     /bound_moiety="BP Clonase(TM)"
                     /note="recombination site for the Gateway(R) BP reaction"
     promoter        5428..5446
                     /label=T3 promoter
                     /note="promoter for bacteriophage T3 RNA polymerase"
     primer_bind     complement(5471..5490)
                     /label=T7
                     /note="T7 promoter, forward primer"
     promoter        complement(5472..5490)
                     /label=T7 promoter
                     /note="promoter for bacteriophage T7 RNA polymerase"
     protein_bind    complement(5496..5516)
                     /gene="mutant version of attB"
                     /label=attB4
                     /bound_moiety="BP Clonase(TM)"
                     /note="core recombination site for the Gateway(R) BP
                     reaction"
     CDS             5570..5611
                     /codon_start=1
                     /product="epitope tag from simian virus 5"
                     /label=V5 tag
                     /translation="GKPIPNPLLGLDST"
     misc_feature    5632..6199
                     /label=IRES
                     /note="internal ribosome entry site (IRES) of the
                     encephalomyocarditis virus (EMCV)"
     misc_feature    5649..6201
                     /label=IRES
                     /note="internal ribosome entry site (IRES) of the
                     encephalomyocarditis virus (EMCV)"
     primer_bind     complement(5793..5810)
                     /label=IRES reverse
                     /note="IRES internal ribosome entry site, reverse primer.
                     Also called pCDH-rev"
     primer_bind     6020..6039
                     /label=IRES-F
                     /note="IRES internal ribosome entry site, forward primer"
     CDS             6213..6812
                     /codon_start=1
                     /gene="pac from Streptomyces alboniger"
                     /product="puromycin N-acetyltransferase"
                     /label=PuroR
                     /note="confers resistance to puromycin"
                     /translation="MTEYKPTVRLATRDDVPRAVRTLAAAFADYPATRHTVDPDRHIER
                     VTELQELFLTRVGLDIGKVWVADDGAAVAVWTTPESVEAGAVFAEIGPRMAELSGSRLA
                     AQQQMEGLLAPHRPKEPAWFLATVGVSPDHQGKGLGSAVVLPGVEAAERAGVPAFLETS
                     APRNLPFYERLGFTVTADVEVPEGPRTWCMTRKPGA"
     primer_bind     complement(6213..6232)
                     /label=Puro-R
                     /note="Puromycin resistance gene, reverse primer. Also
                     called puro-variant-R"
     primer_bind     6709..6729
                     /label=Puro-F
                     /note="Puromycin resistance gene, forward primer"
     misc_feature    6826..7414
                     /label=WPRE
                     /note="woodchuck hepatitis virus posttranscriptional
                     regulatory element"
     primer_bind     complement(6879..6899)
                     /label=WPRE-R
                     /note="WPRE, reverse primer"
     CDS             complement(7297..7308)
                     /codon_start=1
                     /product="Factor Xa recognition and cleavage site"
                     /label=Factor Xa site
                     /translation="IEGR"
     LTR             7489..7722
                     /label=3' LTR (Delta-U3)
                     /note="self-inactivating 3' long terminal repeat (LTR) from
                     HIV-1"
     primer_bind     complement(7841..7859)
                     /label=pBRforEco
                     /note="pBR322 vectors, upsteam of EcoRI site, forward
                     primer"
     promoter        7927..8031
                     /gene="bla"
                     /label=AmpR promoter
     CDS             8032..8892
                     /codon_start=1
                     /gene="bla"
                     /product="beta-lactamase"
                     /label=AmpR
                     /note="confers resistance to ampicillin, carbenicillin, and
                     related antibiotics"
                     /translation="MSIQHFRVALIPFFAAFCLPVFAHPETLVKVKDAEDQLGARVGYI
                     ELDLNSGKILESFRPEERFPMMSTFKVLLCGAVLSRVDAGQEQLGRRIHYSQNDLVEYS
                     PVTEKHLTDGMTVRELCSAAITMSDNTAANLLLTTIGGPKELTAFLHNMGDHVTRLDRW
                     EPELNEAIPNDERDTTMPVAMATTLRKLLTGELLTLASRQQLIDWMEADKVAGPLLRSA
                     LPAGWFIADKSGAGERGSRGIIAALGPDGKPSRIVVIYTTGSQATMDERNRQIAEIGAS
                     LIKHW"
     primer_bind     complement(8250..8269)
                     /label=Amp-R
                     /note="Ampicillin resistance gene, reverse primer"
     rep_origin      9063..9651
                     /direction=RIGHT
                     /label=ori
                     /note="high-copy-number ColE1/pMB1/pBR322/pUC origin of
                     replication"
     primer_bind     9552..9571
                     /label=pBR322ori-F
                     /note="pBR322 origin, forward primer"
     primer_bind     9805..9822
                     /label=L4440
                     /note="L4440 vector, forward primer"
     primer_bind     9914..9933
                     /label=SV40pro-F
                     /note="SV40 promoter/origin, forward primer"
     protein_bind    10062..10083
                     /label=CAP binding site
                     /bound_moiety="E. coli catabolite activator protein"
                     /note="CAP binding activates transcription in the presence
                     of cAMP."
     promoter        10098..10128
                     /label=lac promoter
                     /note="promoter for the E. coli lac operon"
     protein_bind    10136..10152
                     /label=lac operator
                     /bound_moiety="lac repressor encoded by lacI"
                     /note="The lac repressor binds to the lac operator to
                     inhibit transcription in E. coli. This inhibition can be
                     relieved by adding lactose or
                     isopropyl-beta-D-thiogalactopyranoside (IPTG)."
     primer_bind     10141..10163
                     /label=M13/pUC Reverse
                     /note="In lacZ gene"
     primer_bind     10160..10176
                     /label=M13 rev
                     /note="common sequencing primer, one of multiple similar
                     variants"
     primer_bind     10160..10176
                     /label=M13 Reverse
                     /note="In lacZ gene. Also called M13-rev"
     primer_bind     10226..10245
                     /label=EBV-rev
                     /note="SV40 polyA terminator, reverse primer"
ORIGIN
        1 tggaagggct aattcactcc caaagaagac aagatatcct tgatctgtgg atctaccaca
       61 cacaaggcta cttccctgat tagcagaact acacaccagg gccaggggtc agatatccac
      121 tgacctttgg atggtgctac aagctagtac cagttgagcc agataaggta gaagaggcca
      181 ataaaggaga gaacaccagc ttgttacacc ctgtgagcct gcatgggatg gatgacccgg
      241 agagagaagt gttagagtgg aggtttgaca gccgcctagc atttcatcac gtggcccgag
      301 agctgcatcc ggagtacttc aagaactgct gatatcgagc ttgctacaag ggactttccg
      361 ctggggactt tccagggagg cgtggcctgg gcgggactgg ggagtggcga gccctcagat
      421 cctgcatata agcagctgct ttttgcctgt actgggtctc tctggttaga ccagatctga
      481 gcctgggagc tctctggcta actagggaac ccactgctta agcctcaata aagcttgcct
      541 tgagtgcttc aagtagtgtg tgcccgtctg ttgtgtgact ctggtaacta gagatccctc
      601 agaccctttt agtcagtgtg gaaaatctct agcagtggcg cccgaacagg gacttgaaag
      661 cgaaagggaa accagaggag ctctctcgac gcaggactcg gcttgctgaa gcgcgcacgg
      721 caagaggcga ggggcggcga ctggtgagta cgccaaaaat tttgactagc ggaggctaga
      781 aggagagaga tgggtgcgag agcgtcagta ttaagcgggg gagaattaga tcgcgatggg
      841 aaaaaattcg gttaaggcca gggggaaaga aaaaatataa attaaaacat atagtatggg
      901 caagcaggga gctagaacga ttcgcagtta atcctggcct gttagaaaca tcagaaggct
      961 gtagacaaat actgggacag ctacaaccat cccttcagac aggatcagaa gaacttagat
     1021 cattatataa tacagtagca accctctatt gtgtgcatca aaggatagag ataaaagaca
     1081 ccaaggaagc tttagacaag atagaggaag agcaaaacaa aagtaagacc accgcacagc
     1141 aagcggccgg ccgctgatct tcagacctgg aggaggagat atgagggaca attggagaag
     1201 tgaattatat aaatataaag tagtaaaaat tgaaccatta ggagtagcac ccaccaaggc
     1261 aaagagaaga gtggtgcaga gagaaaaaag agcagtggga ataggagctt tgttccttgg
     1321 gttcttggga gcagcaggaa gcactatggg cgcagcgtca atgacgctga cggtacaggc
     1381 cagacaatta ttgtctggta tagtgcagca gcagaacaat ttgctgaggg ctattgaggc
     1441 gcaacagcat ctgttgcaac tcacagtctg gggcatcaag cagctccagg caagaatcct
     1501 ggctgtggaa agatacctaa aggatcaaca gctcctgggg atttggggtt gctctggaaa
     1561 actcatttgc accactgctg tgccttggaa tgctagttgg agtaataaat ctctggaaca
     1621 gatttggaat cacacgacct ggatggagtg ggacagagaa attaacaatt acacaagctt
     1681 aatacactcc ttaattgaag aatcgcaaaa ccagcaagaa aagaatgaac aagaattatt
     1741 ggaattagat aaatgggcaa gtttgtggaa ttggtttaac ataacaaatt ggctgtggta
     1801 tataaaatta ttcataatga tagtaggagg cttggtaggt ttaagaatag tttttgctgt
     1861 actttctata gtgaatagag ttaggcaggg atattcacca ttatcgtttc agacccacct
     1921 cccaaccccg aggggacccg acaggcccga aggaatagaa gaagaaggtg gagagagaga
     1981 cagagacaga tccattcgat tagtgaacgg atctcgacgg tatcgccgaa ttcacaaatg
     2041 gcagtattca tccacaattt taaaagaaaa ggggggattg gggggtacag tgcaggggaa
     2101 agaatagtag acataatagc aacagacata caaactaaag aattacaaaa acaaattaca
     2161 aaaattcaaa attttcgggt ttattacagg gacagcagag atccagtttg gactagtcgt
     2221 gaggctccgg tgcccgtcag tgggcagagc gcacatcgcc cacagtcccc gagaagttgg
     2281 ggggaggggt cggcaattga accggtgcct agagaaggtg gcgcggggta aactgggaaa
     2341 gtgatgtcgt gtactggctc cgcctttttc ccgagggtgg gggagaaccg tatataagtg
     2401 cagtagtcgc cgtgaacgtt ctttttcgca acgggtttgc cgccagaaca caggtaagtg
     2461 ccgtgtgtgg ttcccgcggg cctggcctct ttacgggtta tggcccttgc gtgccttgaa
     2521 ttacttccac ctggctgcag tacgtgattc ttgatcccga gcttcgggtt ggaagtgggt
     2581 gggagagttc gaggccttgc gcttaaggag ccccttcgcc tcgtgcttga gttgaggcct
     2641 ggcctgggcg ctggggccgc cgcgtgcgaa tctggtggca ccttcgcgcc tgtctcgctg
     2701 ctttcgataa gtctctagcc atttaaaatt tttgatgacc tgctgcgacg ctttttttct
     2761 ggcaagatag tcttgtaaat gcgggccaag atctgcacac tggtatttcg gtttttgggg
     2821 ccgcgggcgg cgacggggcc cgtgcgtccc agcgcacatg ttcggcgagg cggggcctgc
     2881 gagcgcggcc accgagaatc ggacgggggt agtctcaagc tggccggcct gctctggtgc
     2941 ctggcctcgc gccgccgtgt atcgccccgc cctgggcggc aaggctggcc cggtcggcac
     3001 cagttgcgtg agcggaaaga tggccgcttc ccggccctgc tgcagggagc tcaaaatgga
     3061 ggacgcggcg ctcgggagag cgggcgggtg agtcacccac acaaaggaaa agggcctttc
     3121 cgtcctcagc cgtcgcttca tgtgactcca cggagtaccg ggcgccgtcc aggcacctcg
     3181 attagttctc gagcttttgg agtacgtcgt ctttaggttg gggggagggg ttttatgcga
     3241 tggagtttcc ccacactgag tgggtggaga ctgaagttag gccagcttgg cacttgatgt
     3301 aattctcctt ggaatttgcc ctttttgagt ttggatcttg gttcattctc aagcctcaga
     3361 cagtggttca aagttttttt cttccatttc aggtgtcgtg aagcggccct gcagatatca
     3421 acaagtttgt acaaaaaagc aggcaccatg gagcacatac agggagcttg gaagacgatc
     3481 agcaatggtt ttggattcaa agatgccgtg tttgatggct ccagctgcat ctctcctaca
     3541 atagttcagc agtttggcta tcagcgccgg gcatcagatg atggcaaact cacagatcct
     3601 tctaagacaa gcaacactat ccgtgttttc ttgccgaaca agcaaagaac agtggtcaat
     3661 gtgcgaaatg gaatgagctt gcatgactgc cttatgaaag cacgcaaggt gaggggcctg
     3721 caaccagagt gctgtgcagt gttcagactt ctccacgaac acaaaggtaa aaaagcacgc
     3781 ttagattgga atactgatgc tgcgtctttg attggagaag aacttcaagt agatttcctg
     3841 gatcatgttc ccctcacaac acacaacttt gctcggaaga cgttcctgaa gcttgccttc
     3901 tgtgacatct gtcagaaatt cctgctcaat ggatttcgat gtcagacttg tggctacaaa
     3961 tttcatgagc actgtagcac caaagtacct actatgtgtg tggactggag taacatcaga
     4021 caactcttat tgtttccaaa ttccactatt ggtgatagtg gagtcccagc actaccttct
     4081 ttgactatgc gtcgtatgcg agagtctgtt tccaggatgc ctgttagttc tcagcacaga
     4141 tattctacac ctcacgcctt cacctttaac acctccagtc cctcatctga aggttccctc
     4201 tcccagaggc agaggtcgac atccacacct aatgtccaca tggtcagcac caccctgcct
     4261 gtggacagca ggatgattga ggatgcaatt cgaagtcaca gcgaatcagc ctcaccttca
     4321 gccctgtcca gtagccccaa caatctgagc ccaacaggct ggtcacagcc gaaaaccccc
     4381 gtgccagcac aaagagagcg ggcaccagta tctgggaccc aggagaaaaa caaaattagg
     4441 cctcgtggac agagagattc aagctattat tgggaaatag aagccagtga agtgatgctg
     4501 tccactcgga ttgggtcagg ctcttttgga actgtttata agggtaaatg gcacggagat
     4561 gttgcagtaa agatcctaaa ggttgtcgac ccaaccccag agcaattcca ggccttcagg
     4621 aatgaggtgg ctgttctgcg caaaacacgg catgtgaaca ttctgctttt catggggtac
     4681 atgacaaagg acaacctggc aattgtgacc cagtggtgcg agggcagcag cctctacaaa
     4741 cacctgcatg tccaggagac caagtttcag atgttccagc taattgacat tgcccggcag
     4801 acggctcagg gaatggacta tttgcatgca aagaacatca tccatagaga catgaaatcc
     4861 aacaatatat ttctccatga aggcttaaca gtgaaaattg gagattttgg tttggcaaca
     4921 gtaaagtcac gctggagtgg ttctcagcag gttgaacaac ctactggctc tgtcctctgg
     4981 atggccccag aggtgatccg aatgcaggat aacaacccat tcagtttcca gtcggatgtc
     5041 tactcctatg gcatcgtatt gtatgaactg atgacggggg agcttcctta ttctcacatc
     5101 aacaaccgag atcagatcat cttcatggtg ggccgaggat atgcctcccc agatcttagt
     5161 aagctatata agaactgccc caaagcaatg aagaggctgg tagctgactg tgtgaagaaa
     5221 gtaaaggaag agaggcctct ttttccccag atcctgtctt ccattgagct gctccaacac
     5281 tctctaccga agatcaaccg gagcgcttcc gagccatcct tgcatcgggc agcccacact
     5341 gaggatatca atgcttgcac gctgaccacg tccccgaggc tgcctgtctt ctagaaccca
     5401 gctttcttgt acaaagtggt gatatccaat taaccctcac taaaggaaga tgatagttaa
     5461 gtgtaagtta ccctatagtg agtcgtatta ccacccaact tttctataca aagtggttga
     5521 tatccagcac agtggcggcc gctcgagtct agagggcccg cggttcgaag gtaagcctat
     5581 ccctaaccct ctcctcggtc tcgattctac gcgtaccggt tagtaatgag atccctcccc
     5641 cccccctaac gttactggcc gaagccgctt ggaataaggc cggtgtgcgt ttgtctatat
     5701 gttattttcc accatattgc cgtcttttgg caatgtgagg gcccggaaac ctggccctgt
     5761 cttcttgacg agcattccta ggggtctttc ccctctcgcc aaaggaatgc aaggtctgtt
     5821 gaatgtcgtg aaggaagcag ttcctctgga agcttcttga agacaaacaa cgtctgtagc
     5881 gaccctttgc aggcagcgga accccccacc tggcgacagg tgcctctgcg gccaaaagcc
     5941 acgtgtataa gatacacctg caaaggcggc acaaccccag tgccacgttg tgagttggat
     6001 agttgtggaa agagtcaaat ggctctcctc aagcgtattc aacaaggggc tgaaggatgc
     6061 ccagaaggta ccccattgta tgggatctga tctggggcct cggtgcacat gctttacatg
     6121 tgtttagtcg aggttaaaaa aacgtctagg ccccccgaac cacggggacg tggttttcct
     6181 ttgaaaaaca cgatgataat atggccacac atatgaccga gtacaagccc acggtgcgcc
     6241 tcgccacccg cgacgacgtc cccagggccg tacgcaccct cgccgccgcg ttcgccgact
     6301 accccgccac gcgccacacc gtcgatccgg accgccacat cgagcgggtc accgagctgc
     6361 aagaactctt cctcacgcgc gtcgggctcg acatcggcaa ggtgtgggtc gcggacgacg
     6421 gcgccgcggt ggcggtctgg accacgccgg agagcgtcga agcgggggcg gtgttcgccg
     6481 agatcggccc gcgcatggcc gagttgagcg gttcccggct ggccgcgcag caacagatgg
     6541 aaggcctcct ggcgccgcac cggcccaagg agcccgcgtg gttcctggcc accgtcggcg
     6601 tctcgcccga ccaccagggc aagggtctgg gcagcgccgt cgtgctcccc ggagtggagg
     6661 cggccgagcg cgccggggtg cccgccttcc tggagacctc cgcgccccgc aacctcccct
     6721 tctacgagcg gctcggcttc accgtcaccg ccgacgtcga ggtgcccgaa ggaccgcgca
     6781 cctggtgcat gacccgcaag cccggtgcct aaatcgatag atcctaatca acctctggat
     6841 tacaaaattt gtgaaagatt gactggtatt cttaactatg ttgctccttt tacgctatgt
     6901 ggatacgctg ctttaatgcc tttgtatcat gctattgctt cccgtatggc tttcattttc
     6961 tcctccttgt ataaatcctg gttgctgtct ctttatgagg agttgtggcc cgttgtcagg
     7021 caacgtggcg tggtgtgcac tgtgtttgct gacgcaaccc ccactggttg gggcattgcc
     7081 accacctgtc agctcctttc cgggactttc gctttccccc tccctattgc cacggcggaa
     7141 ctcatcgccg cctgccttgc ccgctgctgg acaggggctc ggctgttggg cactgacaat
     7201 tccgtggtgt tgtcggggaa atcatcgtcc tttccttggc tgctcgcctg tgttgccacc
     7261 tggattctgc gcgggacgtc cttctgctac gtcccttcgg ccctcaatcc agcggacctt
     7321 ccttcccgcg gcctgctgcc ggctctgcgg cctcttccgc gtcttcgcct tcgccctcag
     7381 acgagtcgga tctccctttg ggccgcctcc ccgcctgaga tcctttaaga ccaatgactt
     7441 acaaggcagc tgtagatctt agccactttt taaaagaaaa ggggggactg gaagggctaa
     7501 ttcactccca acgaagacaa gatctgcttt ttgcttgtac tgggtctctc tggttagacc
     7561 agatctgagc ctgggagctc tctggctaac tagggaaccc actgcttaag cctcaataaa
     7621 gcttgccttg agtgcttcaa gtagtgtgtg cccgtctgtt gtgtgactct ggtaactaga
     7681 gatccctcag acccttttag tcagtgtgga aaatctctag cagtagtagt tcatgtcatc
     7741 ttattattca gtatttataa cttgcaaaga aatgaatatc agagagtgag aggcccgggt
     7801 taattaagga aagggctaga tcattcttga agacgaaagg gcctcgtgat acgcctattt
     7861 ttataggtta atgtcatgat aataatggtt tcttagacgt caggtggcac ttttcgggga
     7921 aatgtgcgcg gaacccctat ttgtttattt ttctaaatac attcaaatat gtatccgctc
     7981 atgagacaat aaccctgata aatgcttcaa taatattgaa aaaggaagag tatgagtatt
     8041 caacatttcc gtgtcgccct tattcccttt tttgcggcat tttgccttcc tgtttttgct
     8101 cacccagaaa cgctggtgaa agtaaaagat gctgaagatc agttgggtgc acgagtgggt
     8161 tacatcgaac tggatctcaa cagcggtaag atccttgaga gttttcgccc cgaagaacgt
     8221 tttccaatga tgagcacttt taaagttctg ctatgtggcg cggtattatc ccgtgttgac
     8281 gccgggcaag agcaactcgg tcgccgcata cactattctc agaatgactt ggttgagtac
     8341 tcaccagtca cagaaaagca tcttacggat ggcatgacag taagagaatt atgcagtgct
     8401 gccataacca tgagtgataa cactgcggcc aacttacttc tgacaacgat cggaggaccg
     8461 aaggagctaa ccgctttttt gcacaacatg ggggatcatg taactcgcct tgatcgttgg
     8521 gaaccggagc tgaatgaagc cataccaaac gacgagcgtg acaccacgat gcctgtagca
     8581 atggcaacaa cgttgcgcaa actattaact ggcgaactac ttactctagc ttcccggcaa
     8641 caattaatag actggatgga ggcggataaa gttgcaggac cacttctgcg ctcggccctt
     8701 ccggctggct ggtttattgc tgataaatct ggagccggtg agcgtgggtc tcgcggtatc
     8761 attgcagcac tggggccaga tggtaagccc tcccgtatcg tagttatcta cacgacgggg
     8821 agtcaggcaa ctatggatga acgaaataga cagatcgctg agataggtgc ctcactgatt
     8881 aagcattggt aactgtcaga ccaagtttac tcatatatac tttagattga tttaaaactt
     8941 catttttaat ttaaaaggat ctaggtgaag atcctttttg ataatctcat gaccaaaatc
     9001 ccttaacgtg agttttcgtt ccactgagcg tcagaccccg tagaaaagat caaaggatct
     9061 tcttgagatc ctttttttct gcgcgtaatc tgctgcttgc aaacaaaaaa accaccgcta
     9121 ccagcggtgg tttgtttgcc ggatcaagag ctaccaactc tttttccgaa ggtaactggc
     9181 ttcagcagag cgcagatacc aaatactgtt cttctagtgt agccgtagtt aggccaccac
     9241 ttcaagaact ctgtagcacc gcctacatac ctcgctctgc taatcctgtt accagtggct
     9301 gctgccagtg gcgataagtc gtgtcttacc gggttggact caagacgata gttaccggat
     9361 aaggcgcagc ggtcgggctg aacggggggt tcgtgcacac agcccagctt ggagcgaacg
     9421 acctacaccg aactgagata cctacagcgt gagctatgag aaagcgccac gcttcccgaa
     9481 gggagaaagg cggacaggta tccggtaagc ggcagggtcg gaacaggaga gcgcacgagg
     9541 gagcttccag ggggaaacgc ctggtatctt tatagtcctg tcgggtttcg ccacctctga
     9601 cttgagcgtc gatttttgtg atgctcgtca ggggggcgga gcctatggaa aaacgccagc
     9661 aacgcggcct ttttacggtt cctggccttt tgctggcctt ttgctcacat gttctttcct
     9721 gcgttatccc ctgattctgt ggataaccgt attaccgcct ttgagtgagc tgataccgct
     9781 cgccgcagcc gaacgaccga gcgcagcgag tcagtgagcg aggaagcgga agagcgccca
     9841 atacgcaaac cgcctctccc cgcgcgttgg ccgattcatt aatgcagcaa gctcatggct
     9901 gactaatttt ttttatttat gcagaggccg aggccgcctc ggcctctgag ctattccaga
     9961 agtagtgagg aggctttttt ggaggcctag gcttttgcaa aaagctcccc gtggcacgac
    10021 aggtttcccg actggaaagc gggcagtgag cgcaacgcaa ttaatgtgag ttagctcact
    10081 cattaggcac cccaggcttt acactttatg cttccggctc gtatgttgtg tggaattgtg
    10141 agcggataac aatttcacac aggaaacagc tatgacatga ttacgaattt cacaaataaa
    10201 gcattttttt cactgcattc tagttgtggt ttgtccaaac tcatcaatgt atcttatcat
    10261 gtctggatca actggataac tcaagctaac caaaatcatc ccaaacttcc caccccatac
    10321 cctattacca ctgccaatta cctgtggttt catttactct aaacctgtga ttcctctgaa
    10381 ttattttcat tttaaagaaa ttgtatttgt taaatatgta ctacaaactt agtagt
//
