>Addgene plasmid #116655 | pHAGE-RAF1-L86R | depositor partial sequence | sequence record 219530 | insert
ATGGAGCACATACAGGGAGCTTGGAAGACGATCAGCAATGGTTTTGGATTCAAAGATGCCGTGTTTGATG
GCTCCAGCTGCATCTCTCCTACAATAGTTCAGCAGTTTGGCTATCAGCGCCGGGCATCAGATGATGGCAA
ACTCACAGATCCTTCTAAGACAAGCAACACTATCCGTGTTTTCTTGCCGAACAAGCAAAGAACAGTGGTC
AATGTGCGAAATGGAATGAGCTTGCATGACTGCCTTATGAAAGCACGCAAGGTGAGGGGCCTGCAACCAG
AGTGCTGTGCAGTGTTCAGACTTCTCCACGAACACAAAGGTAAAAAAGCACGCTTAGATTGGAATACTGA
TGCTGCGTCTTTGATTGGAGAAGAACTTCAAGTAGATTTCCTGGATCATGTTCCCCTCACAACACACAAC
TTTGCTCGGAAGACGTTCCTGAAGCTTGCCTTCTGTGACATCTGTCAGAAATTCCTGCTCAATGGATTTC
GATGTCAGACTTGTGGCTACAAATTTCATGAGCACTGTAGCACCAAAGTACCTACTATGTGTGTGGACTG
GAGTAACATCAGACAACTCTTATTGTTTCCAAATTCCACTATTGGTGATAGTGGAGTCCCAGCACTACCT
TCTTTGACTATGCGTCGTATGCGAGAGTCTGTTTCCAGGATGCCTGTTAGTTCTCAGCACAGATATTCTA
CACCTCACGCCTTCACCTTTAACACCTCCAGTCCCTCATCTGAAGGTTCCCTCTCCCAGAGGCAGAGGTC
GACATCCACACCTAATGTCCACATGGTCAGCACCACCCTGCCTGTGGACAGCAGGATGATTGAGGATGCA
ATTCGAAGTCACAGCGAATCAGCCTCACCTTCAGCCCTGTCCAGTAGCCCCAACAATCTGAGCCCAACAG
GCTGGTCACAGCCGAAAACCCCCGTGCCAGCACAAAGAGAGCGGGCACCAGTATCTGGGACCCAGGAGAA
AAACAAAATTAGGCCTCGTGGACAGAGAGATTCAAGCTATTATTGGGAAATAGAAGCCAGTGAAGTGATG
CTGTCCACTCGGATTGGGTCAGGCTCTTTTGGAACTGTTTATAAGGGTAAATGGCACGGAGATGTTGCAG
TAAAGATCCTAAAGGTTGTCGACCCAACCCCAGAGCAATTCCAGGCCTTCAGGAATGAGGTGGCTGTTCT
GCGCAAAACACGGCATGTGAACATTCTGCTTTTCATGGGGTACATGACAAAGGACAACCTGGCAATTGTG
ACCCAGTGGTGCGAGGGCAGCAGCCTCTACAAACACCTGCATGTCCAGGAGACCAAGTTTCAGATGTTCC
AGCTAATTGACATTGCCCGGCAGACGGCTCAGGGAATGGACTATTTGCATGCAAAGAACATCATCCATAG
AGACATGAAATCCAACAATATATTTCTCCATGAAGGCTTAACAGTGAAAATTGGAGATTTTGGTTTGGCA
ACAGTAAAGTCACGCTGGAGTGGTTCTCAGCAGGTTGAACAACCTACTGGCTCTGTCCTCTGGATGGCCC
CAGAGGTGATCCGAATGCAGGATAACAACCCATTCAGTTTCCAGTCGGATGTCTACTCCTATGGCATCGT
ATTGTATGAACTGATGACGGGGGAGCTTCCTTATTCTCACATCAACAACCGAGATCAGATCATCTTCATG
GTGGGCCGAGGATATGCCTCCCCAGATCTTAGTAAGCTATATAAGAACTGCCCCAAAGCAATGAAGAGGC
TGGTAGCTGACTGTGTGAAGAAAGTAAAGGAAGAGAGGCCTCTTTTTCCCCAGATCCTGTCTTCCATTGA
GCTGCTCCAACACTCTCTACCGAAGATCAACCGGAGCGCTTCCGAGCCATCCTTGCATCGGGCAGCCCAC
ACTGAGGATATCAATGCTTGCACGCTGACCACGTCCCCGAGGCTGCCTGTCTTCTAG
